Addgene plasmid #232583: pcDNA5-AP(-3)-Ub
Purpose: Express Ubiquitin tagged with a modified Acceptor Peptide (AP)
Depositing lab: Sagar Bhogaraju. Depositing organization: European Molecular Biology Laboratory (EMBL), Grenoble. Publication: A ubiquitin-specific, proximity-based labeling approach for the identification of ubiquitin ligase substrates. Mukhopadhyay U, Levantovsky S, Carusone TM, Gharbi S, Stein F, Behrends C, Bhogaraju S. Sci Adv. 2024 Aug 9;10(32):eadp3000. doi: 10.1126/sciadv.adp3000. Epub 2024 Aug 9. PubMed 39121224.
Backbone
  Vector backbone: pcDNA5
  Vector type: Mammalian Expression
  Selectable markers: Hygromycin
Growth in bacteria
  Bacterial resistance: Ampicillin, 100 μg/mL
  Growth temperature: 37°C
  Growth strain: DH5alpha
  Copy number: Unknown
Gene/Insert
  Gene/Insert name: Ubiquitin
  Species: H. sapiens (human)
  Tag / fusion protein: AP (N terminal on insert)
Terms and licenses: Academic/Nonprofit Terms; Industry Terms: Not Available to Industry
How to cite: pcDNA5-AP(-3)-Ub was a gift from Sagar Bhogaraju (Addgene plasmid # 232583 ; http://n2t.net/addgene:232583 ; RRID:Addgene_232583)
