[The description below was written by a language model from this plasmid's Addgene catalogue record and pLannotate feature annotations shown in this document.]
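Description:
pcDNA5-AP(-3)-Ub is a mammalian expression plasmid built on a pcDNA5 backbone that produces human ubiquitin carrying a modified Acceptor Peptide (AP) tag at its N terminus. In E. coli it is maintained through a high-copy ColE1/pUC-type origin and selected with ampicillin via the β-lactamase gene. A partial f1 origin and remnants of lac regulatory sequence are also annotated in the backbone.

The expression cassette is driven by the CMV immediate-early enhancer and promoter. Short tet-operator-like matches lie immediately downstream of it, which suggests a tetracycline-repressible CMV/TetO2 arrangement of the kind found in pcDNA5/FRT/TO vectors, although the catalogue entry does not state this. The ubiquitin coding sequence follows and is terminated by a bovine growth hormone polyadenylation signal. The AP tag itself is not separately annotated in the feature table but is recorded as an N-terminal fusion. Acceptor peptides are short substrates for biotin ligase (BirA), and the "(-3)" in the name denotes the modified variant; the record does not describe the modification.

Downstream, an FRT site sits directly in front of a hygromycin resistance gene, which is followed by an SV40 polyadenylation signal. In this layout, FLP-mediated recombination into a genomic FRT site places the marker behind a host-supplied promoter, so stable isogenic cell lines can be selected with hygromycin.

According to the associated publication title, the plasmid belongs to a ubiquitin-specific, proximity-based labelling approach for identifying substrates of ubiquitin ligases.
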