Features (pLannotate 1.2.2; 21 found; start..end, strand, type, name):
    721..846     +  CDS            ble (fragment): BLE_KLEPN - Experimental evidence at protein level: Swiss-Prot protein existence level 1. Binding protein with a strong affinity to the bleomycin family of antibiotics. Binds to CL990; an antimitotic-antibiotic compound. From Klebsiella pneumoniae.
    841..962     +  polyA_signal   SV40 poly(A) signal: SV40 polyadenylation signal
   1035..1051    -  protein_bind   lac operator: The lac repressor binds to the lac operator to inhibit transcription in E. coli. This inhibition can be relieved by adding lactose or isopropyl-β-D-thiogalactopyranoside (IPTG). lac repressor encoded by lacI
   1059..1089    -  promoter       lac promoter: promoter for the E. coli lac operon
   1104..1125    -  protein_bind   CAP binding site: CAP binding activates transcription in the presence of cAMP. E. coli catabolite activator protein
   1138..1230    -  CDS            lacI (fragment): lac repressor; lacI; The lac repressor binds to the lac operator to inhibit transcription in E. coli. This inhibition can be relieved by adding lactose or isopropyl-β-D-thiogalactopyranoside (IPTG).
   1413..2001    -  rep_origin     ori: high-copy-number ColE1/pMB1/pBR322/pUC origin of replication
   2172..3032    -  CDS            AmpR: β-lactamase; bla; confers resistance to ampicillin, carbenicillin, and related antibiotics
   3033..3137    -  promoter       AmpR promoter: bla
   3196..3248    -  misc_feature   bom (fragment): basis of mobility region from pBR322
   3403..3782    +  enhancer       CMV enhancer: human cytomegalovirus immediate early enhancer
   3783..3986    +  promoter       CMV promoter: human cytomegalovirus (CMV) immediate early promoter
   3988..4007    +  promoter       PLtetO-1 promoter (fragment): modified phage lambda PL promoter with tet operator sites (Lutz and Bujard, 1997)
   4009..4028    +  promoter       PLtetO-1 promoter (fragment): modified phage lambda PL promoter with tet operator sites (Lutz and Bujard, 1997)
   4036..4069    +  promoter       TRE3GV promoter (fragment): 3rd-generation Tet-responsive promoter that can be activated by binding of Tet-On® 3G, optimized for retroviral and lentiviral vectors
   4224..4451    +  CDS            UBIQ_CERCA: Experimental evidence at protein level: Swiss-Prot protein existence level 1. Ubiquitin exists either covalently attached to another protein, or free (unanchored). When covalently bound, it is conjugated to target proteins via an isopeptide bond either as a monomer (monoubiquitin), a polymer linked via different Lys residues of the ubiquitin (polyubiquitin chains) or a linear polymer linked via the initiator Met of the ubiquitin (linear polyubiquitin chains). Polyubiquitin chains, when attached to a target protein, have different functions depending on the Lys residue of the ubiquitin that is
   4557..4781    +  polyA_signal   bGH poly(A) signal: bovine growth hormone polyadenylation signal
   4785..4806    +  promoter       SV40 promoter (fragment): SV40 enhancer and early promoter
   4827..5060    +  rep_origin     f1 ori (fragment) (sequence partly withheld): f1 bacteriophage origin of replication; arrow indicates direction of (+) strand synthesis
   5065..5112    +  protein_bind   FRT: FLP-mediated recombination occurs in the 8-bp core sequence TCTAGAAA (Turan and Bode, 2011). FLP recombinase from the Saccharomyces cerevisiae 2μ plasmid
   5120..711     +  CDS            HygR (across the origin): aminoglycoside phosphotransferase from E. coli; aph(4)-Ia; confers resistance to hygromycin
>Addgene plasmid #232583 | pcDNA5-AP(-3)-Ub | addgene full sequence | sequence record 464793 | Addgene NGS Result
ACCGAACTGCCCGCTGTTCTGCAGCCGGTCGCGGAGGCCATGGATGCGATCGCTGCGGCCGATCTTAGCC
AGACGAGCGGGTTCGGCCCATTCGGACCGCAAGGAATCGGTCAATACACTACATGGCGTGATTTCATATG
CGCGATTGCTGATCCCCATGTGTATCACTGGCAAACTGTGATGGACGACACCGTCAGTGCGTCCGTCGCG
CAGGCTCTCGATGAGCTGATGCTTTGGGCCGAGGACTGCCCCGAAGTCCGGCACCTCGTGCACGCGGATT
TCGGCTCCAACAATGTCCTGACGGACAATGGCCGCATAACAGCGGTCATTGACTGGAGCGAGGCGATGTT
CGGGGATTCCCAATACGAGGTCGCCAACATCTTCTTCTGGAGGCCGTGGTTGGCTTGTATGGAGCAGCAG
ACGCGCTACTTCGAGCGGAGGCATCCGGAGCTTGCAGGATCGCCGCGGCTCCGGGCGTATATGCTCCGCA
TTGGTCTTGACCAACTCTATCAGAGCTTGGTTGACGGCAATTTCGATGATGCAGCTTGGGCGCAGGGTCG
ATGCGACGCAATCGTCCGATCCGGAGCCGGGACTGTCGGGCGTACACAAATCGCCCGCAGAAGCGCGGCC
GTCTGGACCGATGGCTGTGTAGAAGTACTCGCCGATAGTGGAAACCGACGCCCCAGCACTCGTCCGAGGG
CAAAGGAATAGCACGTACTACGAGATTTCGATTCCACCGCCGCCTTCTATGAAAGGTTGGGCTTCGGAAT
CGTTTTCCGGGACGCCGGCTGGATGATCCTCCAGCGCGGGGATCTCATGCTGGAGTTCTTCGCCCACCCC
AACTTGTTTATTGCAGCTTATAATGGTTACAAATAAAGCAATAGCATCACAAATTTCACAAATAAAGCAT
TTTTTTCACTGCATTCTAGTTGTGGTTTGTCCAAACTCATCAATGTATCTTATCATGTCTGTATACCGTC
GACCTCTAGCTAGAGCTTGGCGTAATCATGGTCATAGCTGTTTCCTGTGTGAAATTGTTATCCGCTCACA
ATTCCACACAACATACGAGCCGGAAGCATAAAGTGTAAAGCCTGGGGTGCCTAATGAGTGAGCTAACTCA
CATTAATTGCGTTGCGCTCACTGCCCGCTTTCCAGTCGGGAAACCTGTCGTGCCAGCTGCATTAATGAAT
CGGCCAACGCGCGGGGAGAGGCGGTTTGCGTATTGGGCGCTCTTCCGCTTCCTCGCTCACTGACTCGCTG
CGCTCGGTCGTTCGGCTGCGGCGAGCGGTATCAGCTCACTCAAAGGCGGTAATACGGTTATCCACAGAAT
CAGGGGATAACGCAGGAAAGAACATGTGAGCAAAAGGCCAGCAAAAGGCCAGGAACCGTAAAAAGGCCGC
GTTGCTGGCGTTTTTCCATAGGCTCCGCCCCCCTGACGAGCATCACAAAAATCGACGCTCAAGTCAGAGG
TGGCGAAACCCGACAGGACTATAAAGATACCAGGCGTTTCCCCCTGGAAGCTCCCTCGTGCGCTCTCCTG
TTCCGACCCTGCCGCTTACCGGATACCTGTCCGCCTTTCTCCCTTCGGGAAGCGTGGCGCTTTCTCATAG
CTCACGCTGTAGGTATCTCAGTTCGGTGTAGGTCGTTCGCTCCAAGCTGGGCTGTGTGCACGAACCCCCC
GTTCAGCCCGACCGCTGCGCCTTATCCGGTAACTATCGTCTTGAGTCCAACCCGGTAAGACACGACTTAT
CGCCACTGGCAGCAGCCACTGGTAACAGGATTAGCAGAGCGAGGTATGTAGGCGGTGCTACAGAGTTCTT
GAAGTGGTGGCCTAACTACGGCTACACTAGAAGAACAGTATTTGGTATCTGCGCTCTGCTGAAGCCAGTT
ACCTTCGGAAAAAGAGTTGGTAGCTCTTGATCCGGCAAACAAACCACCGCTGGTAGCGGTGGTTTTTTTG
TTTGCAAGCAGCAGATTACGCGCAGAAAAAAAGGATCTCAAGAAGATCCTTTGATCTTTTCTACGGGGTC
TGACGCTCAGTGGAACGAAAACTCACGTTAAGGGATTTTGGTCATGAGATTATCAAAAAGGATCTTCACC
TAGATCCTTTTAAATTAAAAATGAAGTTTTAAATCAATCTAAAGTATATATGAGTAAACTTGGTCTGACA
GTTACCAATGCTTAATCAGTGAGGCACCTATCTCAGCGATCTGTCTATTTCGTTCATCCATAGTTGCCTG
ACTCCCCGTCGTGTAGATAACTACGATACGGGAGGGCTTACCATCTGGCCCCAGTGCTGCAATGATACCG
CGAGACCCACGCTCACCGGCTCCAGATTTATCAGCAATAAACCAGCCAGCCGGAAGGGCCGAGCGCAGAA
GTGGTCCTGCAACTTTATCCGCCTCCATCCAGTCTATTAATTGTTGCCGGGAAGCTAGAGTAAGTAGTTC
GCCAGTTAATAGTTTGCGCAACGTTGTTGCCATTGCTACAGGCATCGTGGTGTCACGCTCGTCGTTTGGT
ATGGCTTCATTCAGCTCCGGTTCCCAACGATCAAGGCGAGTTACATGATCCCCCATGTTGTGCAAAAAAG
CGGTTAGCTCCTTCGGTCCTCCGATCGTTGTCAGAAGTAAGTTGGCCGCAGTGTTATCACTCATGGTTAT
GGCAGCACTGCATAATTCTCTTACTGTCATGCCATCCGTAAGATGCTTTTCTGTGACTGGTGAGTACTCA
ACCAAGTCATTCTGAGAATAGTGTATGCGGCGACCGAGTTGCTCTTGCCCGGCGTCAATACGGGATAATA
CCGCGCCACATAGCAGAACTTTAAAAGTGCTCATCATTGGAAAACGTTCTTCGGGGCGAAAACTCTCAAG
GATCTTACCGCTGTTGAGATCCAGTTCGATGTAACCCACTCGTGCACCCAACTGATCTTCAGCATCTTTT
ACTTTCACCAGCGTTTCTGGGTGAGCAAAAACAGGAAGGCAAAATGCCGCAAAAAAGGGAATAAGGGCGA
CACGGAAATGTTGAATACTCATACTCTTCCTTTTTCAATATTATTGAAGCATTTATCAGGGTTATTGTCT
CATGAGCGGATACATATTTGAATGTATTTAGAAAAATAAACAAATAGGGGTTCCGCGCACATTTCCCCGA
AAAGTGCCACCTGACGTCGACGGATCGGGAGATCTCCCGATCCCCTATGGTGCACTCTCAGTACAATCTG
CTCTGATGCCGCATAGTTAAGCCAGTATCTGCTCCCTGCTTGTGTGTTGGAGGTCGCTGAGTAGTGCGCG
AGCAAAATTTAAGCTACAACAAGGCAAGGCTTGACCGACAATTGCATGAAGAATCTGCTTAGGGTTAGGC
GTTTTGCGCTGCTTCGCGATGTACGGGCCAGATATACGCGTTGACATTGATTATTGACTAGTTATTAATA
GTAATCAATTACGGGGTCATTAGTTCATAGCCCATATATGGAGTTCCGCGTTACATAACTTACGGTAAAT
GGCCCGCCTGGCTGACCGCCCAACGACCCCCGCCCATTGACGTCAATAATGACGTATGTTCCCATAGTAA
CGCCAATAGGGACTTTCCATTGACGTCAATGGGTGGAGTATTTACGGTAAACTGCCCACTTGGCAGTACA
TCAAGTGTATCATATGCCAAGTACGCCCCCTATTGACGTCAATGACGGTAAATGGCCCGCCTGGCATTAT
GCCCAGTACATGACCTTATGGGACTTTCCTACTTGGCAGTACATCTACGTATTAGTCATCGCTATTACCA
TGGTGATGCGGTTTTGGCAGTACATCAATGGGCGTGGATAGCGGTTTGACTCACGGGGATTTCCAAGTCT
CCACCCCATTGACGTCAATGGGAGTTTGTTTTGGCACCAAAATCAACGGGACTTTCCAAAATGTCGTAAC
AACTCCGCCCCATTGACGCAAATGGGCGGTAGGCGTGTACGGTGGGAGGTCTATATAAGCAGAGCTCTCC
CTATCAGTGATAGAGATCTCCCTATCAGTGATAGAGATCGTCGACGAGCTCGTTTAGTGAACCGTCAGAT
CGCCTGGAGACGCCATCCACGCTGTTTTGACCTCCATAGAAGACACCGGGACCGATCCAGCCTCCGGACT
CTAGCGTTTAAACTTAAGATGGGCCTGAACGACATCTTCGAGGCCCAGAAGATCGAGGGGGAGTTCGGCT
CCGGCTCCACCTCCGGCTCCGGCATGCAGATCTTCGTGAAGACTCTGACTGGTAAGACCATCACCCTCGA
GGTTGAGCCCAGTGACACCATTGAGAATGTCAAGGCAAAGATCCAAGATAAGGAAGGCATCCCTCCTGAC
CAGCAGAGGCTGATCTTTGCTGGAAAACAGCTGGAAGATGGGCGCACCCTGTCTGACTACAACATCCAGA
AAGAGTCCACCCTGCACCTGGTACTCCGTCTCAGAGGTGGGTAATAAGGATCCACTAGTCCAGTGTGGTG
GAATTCTGCAGATATCCAGCACAGTGGCGGCCGCTCGAGTCTAGAGGGCCCGTTTAAACCCGCTGATCAG
CCTCGACTGTGCCTTCTAGTTGCCAGCCATCTGTTGTTTGCCCCTCCCCCGTGCCTTCCTTGACCCTGGA
AGGTGCCACTCCCACTGTCCTTTCCTAATAAAATGAGGAAATTGCATCGCATTGTCTGAGTAGGTGTCAT
TCTATTCTGGGGGGTGGGGTGGGGCAGGACAGCAAGGGGGAGGATTGGGAAGACAATAGCAGGCATGCTG
GGGATGCGGTGGGCTCTATGGCTTCTGAGGCGGAAAGAACCAGCTGGGGCTCTAGGGGGTATCCCC
[124 nt withheld, positions 4827-4950]
C
[91 nt withheld, positions 4952-5042]
AGGGTGATGGTTCACGTACCTAGAAGTTCCTATTCCGAAGTTCCTATTCTCTAGAAAGTATAGGAACTTC
CTTGGCCAAAAAGCCTGAACTCACCGCGACGTCTGTCGAGAAGTTTCTGATCGAAAAGTTCGACAGCGTC
TCCGACCTGATGCAGCTCTCGGAGGGCGAAGAATCTCGTGCTTTCAGCTTCGATGTAGGAGGGCGTGGAT
ATGTCCTGCGGGTAAATAGCTGCGCCGATGGTTTCTACAAAGATCGTTATGTTTATCGGCACTTTGCATC
GGCCGCGCTCCCGATTCCGGAAGTGCTTGACATTGGGGAATTCAGCGAGAGCCTGACCTATTGCATCTCC
CGCCGTGCACAGGGTGTCACGTTGCAAGACCTGCCTGAA
